Addgene plasmid #203950: pCA0.421
Purpose: (Empty Backbone) Level 0 acceptor vector for assembling gRNA arrays for Cas12a in SP position
Depositing lab: Alistair McCormick. Depositing organization: University of Edinburgh. Publication: A toolbox to engineer the highly productive cyanobacterium Synechococcus sp. PCC 11901. Victoria AJ, Selao TT, Moreno-Cabezuelo JA, Mills LA, Gale GAR, Lea-Smith DJ, McCormick AJ. Plant Physiol. 2024 May 7:kiae261. doi: 10.1093/plphys/kiae261. PubMed 38713768.
Backbone
  Vector backbone: n/a
  Vector type: Synthetic Biology
Growth in bacteria
  Bacterial resistance: Spectinomycin, 50 μg/mL
  Growth temperature: 37°C
  Growth strain: DH5alpha
  Copy number: High Copy
Gene/Insert
  Gene/Insert name: None
Terms and licenses: Academic/Nonprofit Terms; Industry Terms: Not Available to Industry
Depositor comments: 11901 toolkit compatible with CyanoGate Kit
How to cite: pCA0.421 was a gift from Alistair McCormick (Addgene plasmid # 203950 ; http://n2t.net/addgene:203950 ; RRID:Addgene_203950)
