[The description below was written by a language model from this plasmid's Addgene catalogue record and pLannotate feature annotations shown in this document.]
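Description:
pCA0.421 is a small (about 3 kb) empty Level 0 acceptor vector for modular Golden Gate/MoClo-style synthetic biology. It belongs to a toolkit for engineering the fast-growing cyanobacterium Synechococcus sp. PCC 11901 and is described as compatible with the CyanoGate kit. Its stated role is to receive guide RNA arrays for Cas12a, producing a Level 0 part that occupies the "SP" position in the assembly syntax. The record names no parental backbone and no insert, as expected for an acceptor plasmid. It is propagated in E. coli from a high-copy ColE1/pUC-type origin. Selection is with spectinomycin, conferred by an aadA aminoglycoside adenylyltransferase gene. The short integrase and gentamicin acetyltransferase fragments annotated next to aadA are probably remnants of the integron context from which this cassette is commonly derived, not functional genes.

The cloning region carries a J23119 promoter, a strong constitutive synthetic bacterial promoter often used to drive guide RNA transcription. Immediately downstream is a lac-based screening cassette made up of a CAP binding site, lac promoter, lac operator, a pUC18/19-type multiple cloning site and a lacZα fragment. In acceptors of this type the lacZα cassette normally serves as a dropout marker, so that replacing it with the assembled insert allows blue/white screening. On that reading, an assembled crRNA array would sit downstream of J23119, although the record does not say so explicitly. The Type IIS restriction sites and overhangs that define the acceptor are not annotated in the feature table. The small lacI and bom fragments appear to be residual backbone sequence. The resulting Level 0 part would then be combined into higher-level vectors for Cas12a-based multiplexed genome editing or regulation in cyanobacteria.
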