Features (pLannotate 1.2.2; 14 found; start..end, strand, type, name):
     72..176     +  promoter       AmpR promoter: bla
    167..247     -  CDS            int (fragment): INT2_ECOLX - Protein inferred from homology: Swiss-Prot protein existence level 3. Putative integrase believed to be involved in the insertion of antibiotic resistance genes into plasmids and transposons. From Escherichia coli.
    335..391     +  CDS            GmR (fragment): gentamycin acetyltransferase; aacC1; confers resistance to gentamycin
    398..1186    +  CDS            aadA: S3AD_ECOLX - Experimental evidence at protein level: Swiss-Prot protein existence level 1. Mediates bacterial resistance to the antibiotics streptomycin and spectinomycin. From Escherichia coli.
   1360..1948    +  rep_origin     ori: high-copy-number ColE1/pMB1/pBR322/pUC origin of replication
   2131..2180    +  CDS            lacI (fragment): lac repressor; lacI; The lac repressor binds to the lac operator to inhibit transcription in E. coli. This inhibition can be relieved by adding lactose or isopropyl-β-D-thiogalactopyranoside (IPTG).
   2200..2234    +  promoter       J23119 promoter: bacterial promoter (Registry of Standard Biological Parts BBa J23119)
   2264..2306    +  CDS            lacI (fragment): lac repressor; lacI; The lac repressor binds to the lac operator to inhibit transcription in E. coli. This inhibition can be relieved by adding lactose or isopropyl-β-D-thiogalactopyranoside (IPTG).
   2319..2340    +  protein_bind   CAP binding site: CAP binding activates transcription in the presence of cAMP. E. coli catabolite activator protein
   2355..2385    +  promoter       lac promoter: promoter for the E. coli lac operon
   2393..2409    +  protein_bind   lac operator: The lac repressor binds to the lac operator to inhibit transcription in E. coli. This inhibition can be relieved by adding lactose or isopropyl-β-D-thiogalactopyranoside (IPTG). lac repressor encoded by lacI
   2448..2502    -  misc_feature   MCS: pUC18/19 multiple cloning site
   2499..2656    +  CDS            lacZα (fragment): LacZα fragment of β-galactosidase; lacZ fragment
   2662..2761    -  misc_feature   bom (fragment): basis of mobility region from pBR322
>Addgene plasmid #203950 | pCA0.421 | addgene full sequence | sequence record 406995 | Addgene NGS Result
TATTTTTATAGGTTAATGTCATGATAATAATGGTTTCTTAGACGTCAGGTGGCACTTTTCGGGGAAATGT
GCGCGGAACCCCTATTTGTTTATTTTTCTAAATACATTCAAATATGTATCCGCTCATGAGACAATAACCC
TGATAAATGCTTCAATAATATTGAAAAAGGAAGAGTATGCGCTCACGCAACTGGTCCAGAACCTTGACCG
AACGCAGCGGTGGTAACGGCGCAGTGGCGGTTTTCATGGCTTGTTATGACTGTTTTTTTTTGGGGTACAG
TCTATGCCTCGGGCATCCAAGCAGCAAGCGCGTTACGCCGTGGGTCGATGTTTGATGTTATGGAGCAGCA
ACGATGTTACGCAGCAGGGCAGTCGCCCTAAAACAAAGTTAAACATCATGAGGGAAGCGGTGATCGCCGA
AGTATCGACTCAACTATCAGAGGTAGTTGGCGTCATCGAGCGCCATCTCGAACCGACGTTGCTGGCCGTA
CATTTGTACGGCTCCGCAGTGGATGGCGGCCTGAAGCCACACAGCGATATTGATTTGCTGGTTACGGTGA
CCGTAAGGCTTGATGAAACAACGCGGCGAGCTTTGATCAACGACCTTTTGGAAACTTCGGCTTCCCCTGG
AGAGAGCGAGATTCTCCGCGCTGTAGAAGTCACCATTGTTGTGCACGACGACATCATTCCGTGGCGTTAT
CCAGCTAAGCGCGAACTGCAATTTGGAGAATGGCAGCGCAATGACATTCTTGCAGGTATCTTCGAGCCAG
CCACGATCGACATTGATCTGGCTATCTTGCTGACAAAAGCAAGAGAACATAGCGTTGCCTTGGTAGGTCC
AGCGGCGGAGGAACTCTTTGATCCGGTTCCTGAACAGGATCTATTTGAGGCGCTAAATGAAACCTTAACG
CTATGGAACTCGCCGCCCGACTGGGCTGGCGATGAGCGAAATGTAGTGCTTACGTTGTCCCGCATTTGGT
ACAGCGCAGTAACCGGCAAAATCGCGCCGAAGGATGTCGCTGCCGACTGGGCAATGGAGCGCCTGCCGGC
CCAGTATCAGCCCGTCATACTTGAAGCTAGACAGGCTTATCTTGGACAAGAAGAAGATCGCTTGGCCTCG
CGCGCAGATCAGTTGGAAGAATTTGTCCATTACGTAAAAGGCGAGATCACCAAGGTAGTCGGCAAATAAC
TGTCAGACCAAGTTTACTCATATATACTTTAGATTGATTTAAAACTTCATTTTTAATTTAAAAGGATCTA
GGTGAAGATCCTTTTTGATAATCTCATGACCAAAATCCCTTAACGTGAGTTTTCGTTCCACTGAGCGTCA
GACCCCGTAGAAAAGATCAAAGGATCTTCTTGAGATCCTTTTTTTCTGCGCGTAATCTGCTGCTTGCAAA
CAAAAAAACCACCGCTACCAGCGGTGGTTTGTTTGCCGGATCAAGAGCTACCAACTCTTTTTCCGAAGGT
AACTGGCTTCAGCAGAGCGCAGATACCAAATACTGTTCTTCTAGTGTAGCCGTAGTTAGGCCACCACTTC
AAGAACTCTGTAGCACCGCCTACATACCTCGCTCTGCTAATCCTGTTACCAGTGGCTGCTGCCAGTGGCG
ATAAGTCGTGTCTTACCGGGTTGGACTCAAGACGATAGTTACCGGATAAGGCGCAGCGGTCGGGCTGAAC
GGGGGGTTCGTGCACACAGCCCAGCTTGGAGCGAACGACCTACACCGAACTGAGATACCTACAGCGTGAG
CTATGAGAAAGCGCCACGCTTCCCGAAGGGAGAAAGGCGGACAGGTATCCGGTAAGCGGCAGGGTCGGAA
CAGGAGAGCGCACGAGGGAGCTTCCAGGGGGAAACGCCTGGTATCTTTATAGTCCTGTCGGGTTTCGCCA
CCTCTGACTTGAGCGTCGATTTTTGTGATGCTCGTCAGGGGGGCGGAGCCTATGGAAAAACGCCAGCAAC
GCGGCCTTTTTACGGTTCCTGGCCTTTTGCTGGCCTTTTGCTCACATGTTCTTTCCTGCGTTATCCCCTG
ATTCTGTGGATAACCGTATTACCGCCTTTGAGTGAGCTGATACCGCTCGCCGCAGCCGAACGACCGAGCG
CAGCGAGTCAGTGAGCGAGGAAGCGGAAGAGCGCCCAATACGCAAACCGCCTCTCCCCGCGCGTTGGCCG
ATTCATTAATCACTCTGTGGTCTCAAATGTTGACAGCTAGCTCAGTCCTAGGTATAATGCTAGCAGCTGA
TTTAGGCAAAAACGGTTGTCTTCGCAGCTGGCACGACAGGTTTCCCGACTGGAAAGCGGGCAGTGAGCGC
AACGCAATTAATGTGAGTTAGCTCACTCATTAGGCACCCCAGGCTTTACACTTTATGCTTCCGGCTCGTA
TGTTGTGTGGAATTGTGAGCGGATAACAATTTCACACAGGAAACAGCTATGACCATGATTACGCCAGGCT
TGCATGCCTGCAGGTCGACTCTAGAGGATCCCCGGGTACCGAGCTCGAATTCACTGGCCGTCGTTTTACA
ACGTCGTGACTGGGAAAACCCTGGCGTTACCCAACTTAATCGCCTTGCAGCACATCCCCCTTTCGCCAGC
TGGCGTAATAGCGAAGAGGCCCGCACCGATCGCCCTTCCCAACAGTTGCGCAGCCTGAATGGCGAATGGC
GCCTGATGCGGTATTTTCTCCTTACGCATCTGTGCGGTATTTCACACCGCATATGGTGCACTCTCAGTAC
AATCTGCTCTGATGCCGCATAGTTAAGCCAGCCCCGACACCCGCCAACACCCGCTGACGCGCCCTGACGG
GCTTGTCTGCTCCCGGCATCCGCTTACAGACAAGCTGTGACGAAGACAAAACGAATTTCTACTGTTGTAG
ATCTCGGTACCAAATTCCAGAAAAGAGGCCTCCCGAAAGGGGGGCCTTTTTTCGTTTTGGTCCAGGTTGA
GACCACGAAGTGGCTCTTCAGTGGACGAAAGGGCCTCGTGATACGCC
